>Addgene plasmid #169797 | LentiCRISPRv2-KLF7-1 | addgene full sequence | sequence record 334794 | Addgene NGS Result
GTACATCTACGTATTAGTCATCGCTATTACCATGGTGATGCGGTTTTGGCAGTACATCAATGGGCGTGGA
TAGCGGTTTGACTCACGGGGATTTCCAAGTCTCCACCCCATTGACGTCAATGGGAGTTTGTTTTGGCACC
AAAATCAACGGGACTTTCCAAAATGTCGTAACAACTCCGCCCCATTGACGCAAATGGGCGGTAGGCGTGT
ACGGTGGGAGGTCTATATAAGCAGCGCGTTTTGCCTGTACTGGGTCTCTCTGGTTAGACCAGATCTGAGC
CTGGGAGCTCTCTGGCTAACTAGGGAACCCACTGCTTAAGCCTCAATAAAGCTTGCCTTGAGTGCTTCAA
GTAGTGTGTGCCCGTCTGTTGTGTGACTCTGGTAACTAGAGATCCCTCAGACCCTTTTAGTCAGTGTGGA
AAATCTCTAGCAGTGGCGCCCGAACAGGGACTTGAAAGCGAAAGGGAAACCAGAGGAGCTCTCTCGACGC
AGGACTCGGCTTGCTGAAGCGCGCACGGCAAGAGGCGAGGGGCGGCGACTGGTGAGTACGCCAAAAATTT
TGACTAGCGGAGGCTAGAAGGAGAGAGATGGGTGCGAGAGCGTCAGTATTAAGCGGGGGAGAATTAGATC
GCGATGGGAAAAAATTCGGTTAAGGCCAGGGGGAAAGAAAAAATATAAATTAAAACATATAGTATGGGCA
AGCAGGGAGCTAGAACGATTCGCAGTTAATCCTGGCCTGTTAGAAACATCAGAAGGCTGTAGACAAATAC
TGGGACAGCTACAACCATCCCTTCAGACAGGATCAGAAGAACTTAGATCATTATATAATACAGTAGCAAC
CCTCTATTGTGTGCATCAAAGGATAGAGATAAAAGACACCAAGGAAGCTTTAGACAAGATAGAGGAAGAG
CAAAACAAAAGTAAGACCACCGCACAGCAAGCGGCCGCTGATCTTCAGACCTGGAGGAGGAGATATGAGG
GACAATTGGAGAAGTGAATTATATAAATATAAAGTAGTAAAAATTGAACCATTAGGAGTAGCACCCACCA
AGGCAAAGAGAAGAGTGGTGCAGAGAGAAAAAAGAGCAGTGGGAATAGGAGCTTTGTTCCTTGGGTTCTT
GGGAGCAGCAGGAAGCACTATGGGCGCAGCGTCAATGACGCTGACGGTACAGGCCAGACAATTATTGTCT
GGTATAGTGCAGCAGCAGAACAATTTGCTGAGGGCTATTGAGGCGCAACAGCATCTGTTGCAACTCACAG
TCTGGGGCATCAAGCAGCTCCAGGCAAGAATCCTGGCTGTGGAAAGATACCTAAAGGATCAACAGCTCCT
GGGGATTTGGGGTTGCTCTGGAAAACTCATTTGCACCACTGCTGTGCCTTGGAATGCTAGTTGGAGTAAT
AAATCTCTGGAACAGATTTGGAATCACACGACCTGGATGGAGTGGGACAGAGAAATTAACAATTACACAA
GCTTAATACACTCCTTAATTGAAGAATCGCAAAACCAGCAAGAAAAGAATGAACAAGAATTATTGGAATT
AGATAAATGGGCAAGTTTGTGGAATTGGTTTAACATAACAAATTGGCTGTGGTATATAAAATTATTCATA
ATGATAGTAGGAGGCTTGGTAGGTTTAAGAATAGTTTTTGCTGTACTTTCTATAGTGAATAGAGTTAGGC
AGGGATATTCACCATTATCGTTTCAGACCCACCTCCCAACCCCGAGGGGACCCGACAGGCCCGAAGGAAT
AGAAGAAGAAGGTGGAGAGAGAGACAGAGACAGATCCATTCGATTAGTGAACGGATCGGCACTGCGTGCG
CCAATTCTGCAGACAAATGGCAGTATTCATCCACAATTTTAAAAGAAAAGGGGGGATTGGGGGGTACAGT
GCAGGGGAAAGAATAGTAGACATAATAGCAACAGACATACAAACTAAAGAATTACAAAAACAAATTACAA
AAATTCAAAATTTTCGGGTTTATTACAGGGACAGCAGAGATCCAGTTTGGTTAATTAAGGTACCGAGGGC
CTATTTCCCATGATTCCTTCATATTTGCATATACGATACAAGGCTGTTAGAGAGATAATTAGAATTAATT
TGACTGTAAACACAAAGATATTAGTACAAAATACGTGACGTAGAAAGTAATAATTTCTTGGGTAGTTTGC
AGTTTTAAAATTATGTTTTAAAATGGACTATCATATGCTTACCGTAACTTGAAAGTATTTCGATTTCTTG
GCTTTATATATCTTGTGGAAAGGACGAAACACCGATCACTCCAGCTCGTGGATCGTTTTAGAGCTAGAAA
TAGCAAGTTAAAATAAGGCTAGTCCGTTATCAACTTGAAAAAGTGGCACCGAGTCGGTGCTTTTTTGAAT
TCGCTAGCTAGGTCTTGAAAGGAGTGGGAATTGGCTCCGGTGCCCGTCAGTGGGCAGAGCGCACATCGCC
CACAGTCCCCGAGAAGTTGGGGGGAGGGGTCGGCAATTGATCCGGTGCCTAGAGAAGGTGGCGCGGGGTA
AACTGGGAAAGTGATGTCGTGTACTGGCTCCGCCTTTTTCCCGAGGGTGGGGGAGAACCGTATATAAGTG
CAGTAGTCGCCGTGAACGTTCTTTTTCGCAACGGGTTTGCCGCCAGAACACAGGACCGGTTCTAGAGCGC
TGCCACCATGGACAAGAAGTACAGCATCGGCCTGGACATCGGCACCAACTCTGTGGGCTGGGCCGTGATC
ACCGACGAGTACAAGGTGCCCAGCAAGAAATTCAAGGTGCTGGGCAACACCGACCGGCACAGCATCAAGA
AGAACCTGATCGGAGCCCTGCTGTTCGACAGCGGCGAAACAGCCGAGGCCACCCGGCTGAAGAGAACCGC
CAGAAGAAGATACACCAGACGGAAGAACCGGATCTGCTATCTGCAAGAGATCTTCAGCAACGAGATGGCC
AAGGTGGACGACAGCTTCTTCCACAGACTGGAAGAGTCCTTCCTGGTGGAAGAGGATAAGAAGCACGAGC
GGCACCCCATCTTCGGCAACATCGTGGACGAGGTGGCCTACCACGAGAAGTACCCCACCATCTACCACCT
GAGAAAGAAACTGGTGGACAGCACCGACAAGGCCGACCTGCGGCTGATCTATCTGGCCCTGGCCCACATG
ATCAAGTTCCGGGGCCACTTCCTGATCGAGGGCGACCTGAACCCCGACAACAGCGACGTGGACAAGCTGT
TCATCCAGCTGGTGCAGACCTACAACCAGCTGTTCGAGGAAAACCCCATCAACGCCAGCGGCGTGGACGC
CAAGGCCATCCTGTCTGCCAGACTGAGCAAGAGCAGACGGCTGGAAAATCTGATCGCCCAGCTGCCCGGC
GAGAAGAAGAATGGCCTGTTCGGAAACCTGATTGCCCTGAGCCTGGGCCTGACCCCCAACTTCAAGAGCA
ACTTCGACCTGGCCGAGGATGCCAAACTGCAGCTGAGCAAGGACACCTACGACGACGACCTGGACAACCT
GCTGGCCCAGATCGGCGACCAGTACGCCGACCTGTTTCTGGCCGCCAAGAACCTGTCCGACGCCATCCTG
CTGAGCGACATCCTGAGAGTGAACACCGAGATCACCAAGGCCCCCCTGAGCGCCTCTATGATCAAGAGAT
ACGACGAGCACCACCAGGACCTGACCCTGCTGAAAGCTCTCGTGCGGCAGCAGCTGCCTGAGAAGTACAA
AGAGATTTTCTTCGACCAGAGCAAGAACGGCTACGCCGGCTACATTGACGGCGGAGCCAGCCAGGAAGAG
TTCTACAAGTTCATCAAGCCCATCCTGGAAAAGATGGACGGCACCGAGGAACTGCTCGTGAAGCTGAACA
GAGAGGACCTGCTGCGGAAGCAGCGGACCTTCGACAACGGCAGCATCCCCCACCAGATCCACCTGGGAGA
GCTGCACGCCATTCTGCGGCGGCAGGAAGATTTTTACCCATTCCTGAAGGACAACCGGGAAAAGATCGAG
AAGATCCTGACCTTCCGCATCCCCTACTACGTGGGCCCTCTGGCCAGGGGAAACAGCAGATTCGCCTGGA
TGACCAGAAAGAGCGAGGAAACCATCACCCCCTGGAACTTCGAGGAAGTGGTGGACAAGGGCGCTTCCGC
CCAGAGCTTCATCGAGCGGATGACCAACTTCGATAAGAACCTGCCCAACGAGAAGGTGCTGCCCAAGCAC
AGCCTGCTGTACGAGTACTTCACCGTGTATAACGAGCTGACCAAAGTGAAATACGTGACCGAGGGAATGA
GAAAGCCCGCCTTCCTGAGCGGCGAGCAGAAAAAGGCCATCGTGGACCTGCTGTTCAAGACCAACCGGAA
AGTGACCGTGAAGCAGCTGAAAGAGGACTACTTCAAGAAAATCGAGTGCTTCGACTCCGTGGAAATCTCC
GGCGTGGAAGATCGGTTCAACGCCTCCCTGGGCACATACCACGATCTGCTGAAAATTATCAAGGACAAGG
ACTTCCTGGACAATGAGGAAAACGAGGACATTCTGGAAGATATCGTGCTGACCCTGACACTGTTTGAGGA
CAGAGAGATGATCGAGGAACGGCTGAAAACCTATGCCCACCTGTTCGACGACAAAGTGATGAAGCAGCTG
AAGCGGCGGAGATACACCGGCTGGGGCAGGCTGAGCCGGAAGCTGATCAACGGCATCCGGGACAAGCAGT
CCGGCAAGACAATCCTGGATTTCCTGAAGTCCGACGGCTTCGCCAACAGAAACTTCATGCAGCTGATCCA
CGACGACAGCCTGACCTTTAAAGAGGACATCCAGAAAGCCCAGGTGTCCGGCCAGGGCGATAGCCTGCAC
GAGCACATTGCCAATCTGGCCGGCAGCCCCGCCATTAAGAAGGGCATCCTGCAGACAGTGAAGGTGGTGG
ACGAGCTCGTGAAAGTGATGGGCCGGCACAAGCCCGAGAACATCGTGATCGAAATGGCCAGAGAGAACCA
GACCACCCAGAAGGGACAGAAGAACAGCCGCGAGAGAATGAAGCGGATCGAAGAGGGCATCAAAGAGCTG
GGCAGCCAGATCCTGAAAGAACACCCCGTGGAAAACACCCAGCTGCAGAACGAGAAGCTGTACCTGTACT
ACCTGCAGAATGGGCGGGATATGTACGTGGACCAGGAACTGGACATCAACCGGCTGTCCGACTACGATGT
GGACCATATCGTGCCTCAGAGCTTTCTGAAGGACGACTCCATCGACAACAAGGTGCTGACCAGAAGCGAC
AAGAACCGGGGCAAGAGCGACAACGTGCCCTCCGAAGAGGTCGTGAAGAAGATGAAGAACTACTGGCGGC
AGCTGCTGAACGCCAAGCTGATTACCCAGAGAAAGTTCGACAATCTGACCAAGGCCGAGAGAGGCGGCCT
GAGCGAACTGGATAAGGCCGGCTTCATCAAGAGACAGCTGGTGGAAACCCGGCAGATCACAAAGCACGTG
GCACAGATCCTGGACTCCCGGATGAACACTAAGTACGACGAGAATGACAAGCTGATCCGGGAAGTGAAAG
TGATCACCCTGAAGTCCAAGCTGGTGTCCGATTTCCGGAAGGATTTCCAGTTTTACAAAGTGCGCGAGAT
CAACAACTACCACCACGCCCACGACGCCTACCTGAACGCCGTCGTGGGAACCGCCCTGATCAAAAAGTAC
CCTAAGCTGGAAAGCGAGTTCGTGTACGGCGACTACAAGGTGTACGACGTGCGGAAGATGATCGCCAAGA
GCGAGCAGGAAATCGGCAAGGCTACCGCCAAGTACTTCTTCTACAGCAACATCATGAACTTTTTCAAGAC
CGAGATTACCCTGGCCAACGGCGAGATCCGGAAGCGGCCTCTGATCGAGACAAACGGCGAAACCGGGGAG
ATCGTGTGGGATAAGGGCCGGGATTTTGCCACCGTGCGGAAAGTGCTGAGCATGCCCCAAGTGAATATCG
TGAAAAAGACCGAGGTGCAGACAGGCGGCTTCAGCAAAGAGTCTATCCTGCCCAAGAGGAACAGCGATAA
GCTGATCGCCAGAAAGAAGGACTGGGACCCTAAGAAGTACGGCGGCTTCGACAGCCCCACCGTGGCCTAT
TCTGTGCTGGTGGTGGCCAAAGTGGAAAAGGGCAAGTCCAAGAAACTGAAGAGTGTGAAAGAGCTGCTGG
GGATCACCATCATGGAAAGAAGCAGCTTCGAGAAGAATCCCATCGACTTTCTGGAAGCCAAGGGCTACAA
AGAAGTGAAAAAGGACCTGATCATCAAGCTGCCTAAGTACTCCCTGTTCGAGCTGGAAAACGGCCGGAAG
AGAATGCTGGCCTCTGCCGGCGAACTGCAGAAGGGAAACGAACTGGCCCTGCCCTCCAAATATGTGAACT
TCCTGTACCTGGCCAGCCACTATGAGAAGCTGAAGGGCTCCCCCGAGGATAATGAGCAGAAACAGCTGTT
TGTGGAACAGCACAAGCACTACCTGGACGAGATCATCGAGCAGATCAGCGAGTTCTCCAAGAGAGTGATC
CTGGCCGACGCTAATCTGGACAAAGTGCTGTCCGCCTACAACAAGCACCGGGATAAGCCCATCAGAGAGC
AGGCCGAGAATATCATCCACCTGTTTACCCTGACCAATCTGGGAGCCCCTGCCGCCTTCAAGTACTTTGA
CACCACCATCGACCGGAAGAGGTACACCAGCACCAAAGAGGTGCTGGACGCCACCCTGATCCACCAGAGC
ATCACCGGCCTGTACGAGACACGGATCGACCTGTCTCAGCTGGGAGGCGACAAGCGACCTGCCGCCACAA
AGAAGGCTGGACAGGCTAAGAAGAAGAAAGATTACAAAGACGATGACGATAAGGGATCCGGCGCAACAAA
CTTCTCTCTGCTGAAACAAGCCGGAGATGTCGAAGAGAATCCTGGACCGACCGAGTACAAGCCCACGGTG
CGCCTCGCCACCCGCGACGACGTCCCCAGGGCCGTACGCACCCTCGCCGCCGCGTTCGCCGACTACCCCG
CCACGCGCCACACCGTCGATCCGGACCGCCACATCGAGCGGGTCACCGAGCTGCAAGAACTCTTCCTCAC
GCGCGTCGGGCTCGACATCGGCAAGGTGTGGGTCGCGGACGACGGCGCCGCGGTGGCGGTCTGGACCACG
CCGGAGAGCGTCGAAGCGGGGGCGGTGTTCGCCGAGATCGGCCCGCGCATGGCCGAGTTGAGCGGTTCCC
GGCTGGCCGCGCAGCAACAGATGGAAGGCCTCCTGGCGCCGCACCGGCCCAAGGAGCCCGCGTGGTTCCT
GGCCACCGTCGGAGTCTCGCCCGACCACCAGGGCAAGGGTCTGGGCAGCGCCGTCGTGCTCCCCGGAGTG
GAGGCGGCCGAGCGCGCCGGGGTGCCCGCCTTCCTGGAGACCTCCGCGCCCCGCAACCTCCCCTTCTACG
AGCGGCTCGGCTTCACCGTCACCGCCGACGTCGAGGTGCCCGAAGGACCGCGCACCTGGTGCATGACCCG
CAAGCCCGGTGCCTGAACGCGTTAAGTCGACAATCAACCTCTGGATTACAAAATTTGTGAAAGATTGACT
GGTATTCTTAACTATGTTGCTCCTTTTACGCTATGTGGATACGCTGCTTTAATGCCTTTGTATCATGCTA
TTGCTTCCCGTATGGCTTTCATTTTCTCCTCCTTGTATAAATCCTGGTTGCTGTCTCTTTATGAGGAGTT
GTGGCCCGTTGTCAGGCAACGTGGCGTGGTGTGCACTGTGTTTGCTGACGCAACCCCCACTGGTTGGGGC
ATTGCCACCACCTGTCAGCTCCTTTCCGGGACTTTCGCTTTCCCCCTCCCTATTGCCACGGCGGAACTCA
TCGCCGCCTGCCTTGCCCGCTGCTGGACAGGGGCTCGGCTGTTGGGCACTGACAATTCCGTGGTGTTGTC
GGGGAAATCATCGTCCTTTCCTTGGCTGCTCGCCTGTGTTGCCACCTGGATTCTGCGCGGGACGTCCTTC
TGCTACGTCCCTTCGGCCCTCAATCCAGCGGACCTTCCTTCCCGCGGCCTGCTGCCGGCTCTGCGGCCTC
TTCCGCGTCTTCGCCTTCGCCCTCAGACGAGTCGGATCTCCCTTTGGGCCGCCTCCCCGCGTCGACTTTA
AGACCAATGACTTACAAGGCAGCTGTAGATCTTAGCCACTTTTTAAAAGAAAAGGGGGGACTGGAAGGGC
TAATTCACTCCCAACGAAGACAAGATCTGCTTTTTGCTTGTACTGGGTCTCTCTGGTTAGACCAGATCTG
AGCCTGGGAGCTCTCTGGCTAACTAGGGAACCCACTGCTTAAGCCTCAATAAAGCTTGCCTTGAGTGCTT
CAAGTAGTGTGTGCCCGTCTGTTGTGTGACTCTGGTAACTAGAGATCCCTCAGACCCTTTTAGTCAGTGT
GGAAAATCTCTAGCAGGGCCCGTTTAAACCCGCTGATCAGCCTCGACTGTGCCTTCTAGTTGCCAGCCAT
CTGTTGTTTGCCCCTCCCCCGTGCCTTCCTTGACCCTGGAAGGTGCCACTCCCACTGTCCTTTCCTAATA
AAATGAGGAAATTGCATCGCATTGTCTGAGTAGGTGTCATTCTATTCTGGGGGGTGGGGTGGGGCAGGAC
AGCAAGGGGGAGGATTGGGAAGACAATAGCAGGCATGCTGGGGATGCGGTGGGCTCTATGGCTTCTGAGG
CGGAAAGAACCAGCTGGGGCTCTAGGGGGTATCCCC
[124 nt withheld, positions 8717-8840]
C
[91 nt withheld, positions 8842-8932]
A
[49 nt withheld, positions 8934-8982]
CCTTTGACGTTGGAGTCCACGTTCTTT
[37 nt withheld, positions 9010-9046]
ACCCTATCTCGGTCTATTCTTTTGATTTATAAGGGATTTTGCCGATTTCGGCCTATTGGTTAAAAAATGA
GCTGATTTAACAAAAATTTAACGCGAATTAATTCTGTGGAATGTGTGTCAGTTAGGGTGTGGAAAGTCCC
CAGGCTCCCCAGCAGGCAGAAGTATGCAAAGCATGCATCTCAATTAGTCAGCAACCAGGTGTGGAAAGTC
CCCAGGCTCCCCAGCAGGCAGAAGTATGCAAAGCATGCATCTCAATTAGTCAGCAACCATAGTCCCGCCC
CTAACTCCGCCCATCCCGCCCCTAACTCCGCCCAGTTCCGCCCATTCTCCGCCCCATGGCTGACTAATTT
TTTTTATTTATGCAGAGGCCGAGGCCGCCTCTGCCTCTGAGCTATTCCAGAAGTAGTGAGGAGGCTTTTT
TGGAGGCCTAGGCTTTTGCAAAAAGCTCCCGGGAGCTTGTATATCCATTTTCGGATCTGATCAGCACGTG
TTGACAATTAATCATCGGCATAGTATATCGGCATAGTATAATACGACAAGGTGAGGAACTAAACCATGGC
CAAGTTGACCAGTGCCGTTCCGGTGCTCACCGCGCGCGACGTCGCCGGAGCGGTCGAGTTCTGGACCGAC
CGGCTCGGGTTCTCCCGGGACTTCGTGGAGGACGACTTCGCCGGTGTGGTCCGGGACGACGTGACCCTGT
TCATCAGCGCGGTCCAGGACCAGGTGGTGCCGGACAACACCCTGGCCTGGGTGTGGGTGCGCGGCCTGGA
CGAGCTGTACGCCGAGTGGTCGGAGGTCGTGTCCACGAACTTCCGGGACGCCTCCGGGCCGGCCATGACC
GAGATCGGCGAGCAGCCGTGGGGGCGGGAGTTCGCCCTGCGCGACCCGGCCGGCAACTGCGTGCACTTCG
TGGCCGAGGAGCAGGACTGACACGTGCTACGAGATTTCGATTCCACCGCCGCCTTCTATGAAAGGTTGGG
CTTCGGAATCGTTTTCCGGGACGCCGGCTGGATGATCCTCCAGCGCGGGGATCTCATGCTGGAGTTCTTC
GCCCACCCCAACTTGTTTATTGCAGCTTATAATGGTTACAAATAAAGCAATAGCATCACAAATTTCACAA
ATAAAGCATTTTTTTCACTGCATTCTAGTTGTGGTTTGTCCAAACTCATCAATGTATCTTATCATGTCTG
TATACCGTCGACCTCTAGCTAGAGCTTGGCGTAATCATGGTCATAGCTGTTTCCTGTGTGAAATTGTTAT
CCGCTCACAATTCCACACAACATACGAGCCGGAAGCATAAAGTGTAAAGCCTGGGGTGCCTAATGAGTGA
GCTAACTCACATTAATTGCGTTGCGCTCACTGCCCGCTTTCCAGTCGGGAAACCTGTCGTGCCAGCTGCA
TTAATGAATCGGCCAACGCGCGGGGAGAGGCGGTTTGCGTATTGGGCGCTCTTCCGCTTCCTCGCTCACT
GACTCGCTGCGCTCGGTCGTTCGGCTGCGGCGAGCGGTATCAGCTCACTCAAAGGCGGTAATACGGTTAT
CCACAGAATCAGGGGATAACGCAGGAAAGAACATGTGAGCAAAAGGCCAGCAAAAGGCCAGGAACCGTAA
AAAGGCCGCGTTGCTGGCGTTTTTCCATAGGCTCCGCCCCCCTGACGAGCATCACAAAAATCGACGCTCA
AGTCAGAGGTGGCGAAACCCGACAGGACTATAAAGATACCAGGCGTTTCCCCCTGGAAGCTCCCTCGTGC
GCTCTCCTGTTCCGACCCTGCCGCTTACCGGATACCTGTCCGCCTTTCTCCCTTCGGGAAGCGTGGCGCT
TTCTCATAGCTCACGCTGTAGGTATCTCAGTTCGGTGTAGGTCGTTCGCTCCAAGCTGGGCTGTGTGCAC
GAACCCCCCGTTCAGCCCGACCGCTGCGCCTTATCCGGTAACTATCGTCTTGAGTCCAACCCGGTAAGAC
ACGACTTATCGCCACTGGCAGCAGCCACTGGTAACAGGATTAGCAGAGCGAGGTATGTAGGCGGTGCTAC
AGAGTTCTTGAAGTGGTGGCCTAACTACGGCTACACTAGAAGAACAGTATTTGGTATCTGCGCTCTGCTG
AAGCCAGTTACCTTCGGAAAAAGAGTTGGTAGCTCTTGATCCGGCAAACAAACCACCGCTGGTAGCGGTG
GTTTTTTTGTTTGCAAGCAGCAGATTACGCGCAGAAAAAAAGGATCTCAAGAAGATCCTTTGATCTTTTC
TACGGGGTCTGACGCTCAGTGGAACGAAAACTCACGTTAAGGGATTTTGGTCATGAGATTATCAAAAAGG
ATCTTCACCTAGATCCTTTTAAATTAAAAATGAAGTTTTAAATCAATCTAAAGTATATATGAGTAAACTT
GGTCTGACAGTTACCAATGCTTAATCAGTGAGGCACCTATCTCAGCGATCTGTCTATTTCGTTCATCCAT
AGTTGCCTGACTCCCCGTCGTGTAGATAACTACGATACGGGAGGGCTTACCATCTGGCCCCAGTGCTGCA
ATGATACCGCGAGACCCACGCTCACCGGCTCCAGATTTATCAGCAATAAACCAGCCAGCCGGAAGGGCCG
AGCGCAGAAGTGGTCCTGCAACTTTATCCGCCTCCATCCAGTCTATTAATTGTTGCCGGGAAGCTAGAGT
AAGTAGTTCGCCAGTTAATAGTTTGCGCAACGTTGTTGCCATTGCTACAGGCATCGTGGTGTCACGCTCG
TCGTTTGGTATGGCTTCATTCAGCTCCGGTTCCCAACGATCAAGGCGAGTTACATGATCCCCCATGTTGT
GCAAAAAAGCGGTTAGCTCCTTCGGTCCTCCGATCGTTGTCAGAAGTAAGTTGGCCGCAGTGTTATCACT
CATGGTTATGGCAGCACTGCATAATTCTCTTACTGTCATGCCATCCGTAAGATGCTTTTCTGTGACTGGT
GAGTACTCAACCAAGTCATTCTGAGAATAGTGTATGCGGCGACCGAGTTGCTCTTGCCCGGCGTCAATAC
GGGATAATACCGCGCCACATAGCAGAACTTTAAAAGTGCTCATCATTGGAAAACGTTCTTCGGGGCGAAA
ACTCTCAAGGATCTTACCGCTGTTGAGATCCAGTTCGATGTAACCCACTCGTGCACCCAACTGATCTTCA
GCATCTTTTACTTTCACCAGCGTTTCTGGGTGAGCAAAAACAGGAAGGCAAAATGCCGCAAAAAAGGGAA
TAAGGGCGACACGGAAATGTTGAATACTCATACTCTTCCTTTTTCAATATTATTGAAGCATTTATCAGGG
TTATTGTCTCATGAGCGGATACATATTTGAATGTATTTAGAAAAATAAACAAATAGGGGTTCCGCGCACA
TTTCCCCGAAAAGTGCCACCTGACGTCGACGGATCGGGAGATCTCCCGATCCCCTATGGTGCACTCTCAG
TACAATCTGCTCTGATGCCGCATAGTTAAGCCAGTATCTGCTCCCTGCTTGTGTGTTGGAGGTCGCTGAG
TAGTGCGCGAGCAAAATTTAAGCTACAACAAGGCAAGGCTTGACCGACAATTGCATGAAGAATCTGCTTA
GGGTTAGGCGTTTTGCGCTGCTTCGCGATGTACGGGCCAGATATACGCGTTGACATTGATTATTGACTAG
TTATTAATAGTAATCAATTACGGGGTCATTAGTTCATAGCCCATATATGGAGTTCCGCGTTACATAACTT
ACGGTAAATGGCCCGCCTGGCTGACCGCCCAACGACCCCCGCCCATTGACGTCAATAATGACGTATGTTC
CCATAGTAACGCCAATAGGGACTTTCCATTGACGTCAATGGGTGGAGTATTTACGGTAAACTGCCCACTT
GGCAGTACATCAAGTGTATCATATGCCAAGTACGCCCCCTATTGACGTCAATGACGGTAAATGGCCCGCC
TGGCATTATGCCCAGTACATGACCTTATGGGACTTTCCTACTTGGCA
Features (pLannotate 1.2.2; 33 found; start..end, strand, type, name):
     35..234     +  promoter       CMV promoter: human cytomegalovirus (CMV) immediate early promoter
    252..432     +  LTR            5' LTR (truncated): truncated 5' long terminal repeat (LTR) from HIV-1
    479..604     +  misc_feature   HIV-1 Ψ: packaging signal of human immunodeficiency virus type 1
    588..951     +  CDS            HIV-1 gag (fragment): gag protein from human immunodeficiency virus 1; gag
   1097..1330    +  misc_feature   RRE: The Rev response element (RRE) of HIV-1 allows for Rev-dependent mRNA export from the nucleus to the cytoplasm.
   1707..1807    +  CDS            Rev (fragment): human immunodeficiency virus 1 (HIV-1) Rev protein; rev; enhances nuclear export of unspliced and incompletely spliced viral mRNAs
   1857..1974    +  misc_feature   cPPT/CTS: central polypurine tract and central termination sequence of HIV-1
   2025..2265    +  promoter       U6 promoter: RNA polymerase III promoter for human U6 snRNA
   2295..2370    +  misc_RNA       gRNA scaffold: guide RNA scaffold for the Streptococcus pyogenes CRISPR/Cas9 system
   2388..2406    +  CDS            small t antigen (fragment): SV40 (simian virus 40) small t antigen
   2432..2643    +  promoter       EF-1α core promoter: core promoter for human elongation factor EF-1α
   2668..6771    +  CDS            Cas9: Cas9 (Csn1) endonuclease from the Streptococcus pyogenes Type II CRISPR/Cas system generates RNA-guided double strand breaks in DNA
   6909..7506    +  CDS            PuroR (fragment): puromycin N-acetyltransferase; pac from Streptomyces; confers resistance to puromycin
   7522..8110    +  misc_feature   WPRE: woodchuck hepatitis virus posttranscriptional regulatory element
   8161..8180    +  misc_feature   cPPT/CTS (fragment): central polypurine tract and central termination sequence of HIV-1
   8182..8415    +  LTR            3' LTR (ΔU3): self-inactivating 3' long terminal repeat (LTR) from HIV-1
   8447..8671    +  polyA_signal   bGH poly(A) signal: bovine growth hormone polyadenylation signal
   8675..8696    +  promoter       SV40 promoter (fragment): SV40 enhancer and early promoter
   8717..9145    +  rep_origin     f1 ori (sequence partly withheld): f1 bacteriophage origin of replication; arrow indicates direction of (+) strand synthesis
   9159..9488    +  promoter       SV40 promoter: SV40 enhancer and early promoter
   9536..9583    +  promoter       EM7 promoter: synthetic bacterial promoter&nbsp
   9602..9976    +  CDS            BleoR: antibiotic-binding protein; Sh ble from Streptoalloteichus hindustanus; confers resistance to bleomycin, phleomycin, and Zeocin™
   9986..10111   +  CDS            ble (fragment): BLE_KLEPN - Experimental evidence at protein level: Swiss-Prot protein existence level 1. Binding protein with a strong affinity to the bleomycin family of antibiotics. Binds to CL990; an antimitotic-antibiotic compound. From Klebsiella pneumoniae.
  10106..10227   +  polyA_signal   SV40 poly(A) signal: SV40 polyadenylation signal
  10298..10320   -  protein_bind   lac operator (fragment): The lac repressor binds to the lac operator to inhibit transcription in E. coli. This inhibition can be relieved by adding lactose or isopropyl-β-D-thiogalactopyranoside (IPTG). lac repressor encoded by lacI
  10324..10354   -  promoter       lac promoter: promoter for the E. coli lac operon
  10369..10390   -  protein_bind   CAP binding site: CAP binding activates transcription in the presence of cAMP. E. coli catabolite activator protein
  10403..10495   -  CDS            lacI (fragment): lac repressor; lacI; The lac repressor binds to the lac operator to inhibit transcription in E. coli. This inhibition can be relieved by adding lactose or isopropyl-β-D-thiogalactopyranoside (IPTG).
  10678..11266   -  rep_origin     ori: high-copy-number ColE1/pMB1/pBR322/pUC origin of replication
  11437..12297   -  CDS            AmpR: β-lactamase; bla; confers resistance to ampicillin, carbenicillin, and related antibiotics
  12298..12402   -  promoter       AmpR promoter: bla
  12461..12513   -  misc_feature   bom (fragment): basis of mobility region from pBR322
  12668..34      +  enhancer       CMV enhancer (across the origin): human cytomegalovirus immediate early enhancer
