[The description below was written by a language model from this plasmid's Addgene catalogue record and pLannotate feature annotations shown in this document.]
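Description:
LentiCRISPRv2-KLF7-1 is a 13,013 bp all-in-one lentiviral CRISPR plasmid built on the LentiCRISPRv2 backbone. It delivers Streptococcus pyogenes Cas9 together with a single guide RNA directed at a human genomic site neighbouring the KLF7 gene. It is propagated in E. coli as a high-copy plasmid using a ColE1/pUC-type origin and ampicillin resistance. An f1 origin and an SV40/EM7-driven bleomycin/Zeocin resistance cassette lie outside the viral transfer region.

The transfer cassette is a third-generation, self-inactivating HIV-1 design. A CMV enhancer/promoter fused to a truncated 5' LTR drives production of the genomic RNA in packaging cells. This is followed by the Ψ packaging signal, a gag fragment, the RRE for Rev-dependent nuclear export, the cPPT/CTS, and a ΔU3 3' LTR with a downstream bGH polyadenylation signal. Within this frame, a human U6 Pol III promoter transcribes the 20-nt spacer fused to the S. pyogenes gRNA scaffold. The spacer was inserted between BsmBI sites that were destroyed during cloning. Downstream, an EF-1α core promoter drives Cas9, followed by a puromycin N-acetyltransferase coding sequence and a WPRE to enhance transcript expression. The feature table does not annotate the linker between Cas9 and the puromycin marker, or any epitope tag or nuclear localisation signals. Puromycin is the recorded marker for selecting transduced or transfected mammalian cells.

The construct introduces a targeted double-strand break near KLF7 in human cells. The associated publication concerns measuring site-specific homologous recombination activity of BRCA1 by quantifying gene editing efficiency, so this locus presumably served as one of the tested editing sites.
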