Addgene plasmid #169797: LentiCRISPRv2-KLF7-1
Purpose: Expresses Cas9 and guide RNA for the site neighbouring KLF7 gene.
Depositing lab: Natsuko Chiba. Depositing organization: Tohoku University. Publication: Evaluation of site-specific homologous recombination activity of BRCA1 by direct quantitation of gene editing efficiency. Yoshino Y, Endo S, Chen Z, Qi H, Watanabe G, Chiba N. Sci Rep. 2019 Feb 7;9(1):1644. doi: 10.1038/s41598-018-38311-x. PubMed 30733539.
Backbone
  Vector backbone: LentiCRISPRv2
  Backbone manufacturer: Addgene Plasmid #52961
  Backbone size w/o insert (bp): 12993
  Total vector size (bp): 13013
  Vector type: Mammalian Expression, Lentiviral, CRISPR
  Selectable markers: Puromycin
Growth in bacteria
  Bacterial resistance: Ampicillin, 100 μg/mL
  Growth temperature: 37°C
  Growth strain: NEB Stable
  Copy number: High Copy
Gene/Insert
  Gene/Insert name: guide RNA for KLF7 neighbouring region
  gRNA/shRNA sequence: atcactccagctcgtggatc
  Species: H. sapiens (human)
  Promoter: U6
  Cloning method: Restriction Enzyme; 5′ cloning site BsmBI (destroyed during cloning); 3′ cloning site BsmBI (destroyed during cloning)
  Sequencing primers: 5′ GAGGGCCTATTTCCCATGATT; 3′ GACTATCATATGCTTACCGT
Terms and licenses: Academic/Nonprofit Terms; Industry Terms: Not Available to Industry
How to cite: LentiCRISPRv2-KLF7-1 was a gift from Natsuko Chiba (Addgene plasmid # 169797 ; http://n2t.net/addgene:169797 ; RRID:Addgene_169797)
